Addgene plasmid #31229: PDZ3-pET28a
Depositing lab: Andrew Lee. Depositing organization: University of North Carolina at Chapel Hill.
Backbone
  Vector backbone: pET38a
  Backbone manufacturer: Novagen
  Backbone size w/o insert (bp): 5369
  Vector type: Bacterial Expression
Growth in bacteria
  Bacterial resistance: Kanamycin, 50 μg/mL
  Growth temperature: 37°C
  Growth strain: DH5alpha
  Copy number: Low Copy
Gene/Insert
  Gene/Insert name: PSD95 PDZ3
  Species: R. norvegicus (rat)
  Insert size (bp): 369
  Cloning method: Restriction Enzyme; 5′ cloning site NcoI (not destroyed); 3′ cloning site XhoI (not destroyed)
  Sequencing primers: 5′ T7; 3′ T7-term
Resource information
  A portion of this plasmid was derived from a plasmid made by: Gift from Ken Prehoda, Ph.D. (University of Oregon)
Terms and licenses: Academic/Nonprofit Terms; Industry Terms: Not Available to Industry
How to cite: PDZ3-pET28a was a gift from Andrew Lee (Addgene plasmid # 31229 ; http://n2t.net/addgene:31229 ; RRID:Addgene_31229)
