[The description below was written by a language model from this plasmid's Addgene catalogue record.]
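Description:
PDZ3-pET28a is a bacterial expression plasmid carrying the third PDZ domain of rat (R. norvegicus) PSD95, a 369 bp insert, in a Novagen pET-series backbone. The record is inconsistent about the backbone. The plasmid name says pET28a, while the backbone field reads pET38a. The listed backbone size of 5369 bp matches pET28a, so the field may be a typographical slip, but this cannot be confirmed from the record. The plasmid confers kanamycin resistance and is described as low copy. It is propagated in a cloning strain, DH5alpha, which is suited to maintenance rather than expression.

The insert was cloned by restriction digestion between NcoI at the 5′ end and XhoI at the 3′ end, and both sites were retained. No feature table is provided, so the promoter and regulatory elements are not explicitly listed. However, the recommended sequencing primers (T7 and T7-term) fit the standard pET arrangement, in which the coding sequence sits between a T7 promoter and a T7 terminator. In such systems, expression depends on a host that supplies T7 RNA polymerase. In pET28a, NcoI insertion usually bypasses the vector's N-terminal His tag, while XhoI can place an insert in frame with a C-terminal His tag if no stop codon intervenes. The record does not say whether the expressed protein carries any tag.

The record gives no specific purpose, but the design is suited to recombinant production of the isolated PDZ3 domain in E. coli. It notes that part of the plasmid derives from a construct made by another laboratory.
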