>Addgene plasmid #31229 | PDZ3-pET28a | addgene partial sequence | sequence record 36145 | T7 5'-TAATACGACTCACTATAGGG-3'
CTAGAAATAATTTTGTTTAACTTTAAGAAGGAGATATACCATGGGTGAGGAAGACATTCCGCGTGAACCG
CGTCGTATCGTGATCCATCGTGGCTCCACCGGCCTGGGCTTCAACATCGTGGGCGGCGAGGATGGTGAAG
GCATCTTCATCTCCTTCATCCTTGCTGGGGGTCCAGCCGACCTCAGTGGGGAGCTACGGAAGGGGGACCA
GATCCTGTCGGTCAATGGTGTTGACCTCCGCAATGCCAGTCACGAACAGGCTGCCATTGCCCTGAAGAAT
GCGGGTCAGACGGTCACGATCATCGCTCAGTATAAACCAGAAGAGTATAGTCGATTCGAGGCCTGACTCG
AGCACCACCACCACCACCACTGAGATCCGGCTGCTAACAAAGCCCGAAAGGAAGCTGAGTTGGCTGCTGC
CACCGCTGAGCAATAACTAGCATAACCCCTTGGGGCCTCTAAACGGGTCTTGAGGGGTTTTTTGCTGAAA
GGAGGAACTATATCCGGATTGGCGAATGGG
[124 nt withheld, positions 521-644]
C
[91 nt withheld, positions 646-736]
A
[49 nt withheld, positions 738-786]
CCTTTGACGTTGGAGTCCACGTTCTTT
[37 nt withheld, positions 814-850]
ACCCTATCTCGGTCTATTCTTTTGATTTATAAGGGATTTTGCCGATTTCGGCCTATTGGTTAAAAAATGA
GCTGATTTAACAAAAATTTAACGCGAATTTTAACAAAATATTAACGCTTACA
